Addgene plasmid #177693: 1b58
Purpose: HCV E1E2 expression plasmid
Depositing lab: Justin Bailey. Depositing organization: Johns Hopkins University and School of Medicine. Publication: An Antigenically Diverse, Representative Panel of Envelope Glycoproteins for Hepatitis C Virus Vaccine Development. Salas JH, Urbanowicz RA, Guest JD, Frumento N, Figueroa A, Clark KE, Keck Z, Cowton VM, Cole SJ, Patel AH, Fuerst TR, Drummer HE, Major M, Tarr AW, Ball JK, Law M, Pierce BG, Foung SKH, Bailey JR. Gastroenterology. 2022 Feb;162(2):562-574. doi: 10.1053/j.gastro.2021.10.005. Epub 2021 Oct 13. PubMed 34655573.
Backbone
  Vector backbone: pcDNA3.2/V5/Dest
  Backbone manufacturer: Invitrogen
  Backbone size w/o insert (bp): 7711
  Total vector size (bp): 9416
  Vector type: Mammalian Expression
  Selectable markers: Neomycin (select with G418)
Growth in bacteria
  Bacterial resistance: Ampicillin, 100 μg/mL
  Growth temperature: 37°C
  Growth strain: DH5alpha
  Copy number: Unknown
Gene/Insert
  Gene/Insert name: HCV E1E2
  Species: Hepatitis C virus
  Insert size (bp): 1705
  GenBank ID: KJ187990
  Promoter: CMV
  Cloning method: Gateway Cloning
  Sequencing primers: 5′ na; 3′ na
Terms and licenses: Academic/Nonprofit Terms; Industry Terms: Not Available to Industry
How to cite: 1b58 was a gift from Justin Bailey (Addgene plasmid # 177693 ; http://n2t.net/addgene:177693 ; RRID:Addgene_177693)
