[The description below was written by a language model from this plasmid's Addgene catalogue record and pLannotate feature annotations shown in this document.]
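Description:
1b58 is a mammalian expression plasmid encoding the hepatitis C virus envelope glycoproteins E1 and E2, built by Gateway cloning in the Invitrogen pcDNA3.2/V5/Dest backbone. The insert, listed as about 1.7 kb, appears in the feature table as a fragment of the HCV polyprotein flanked by attB1 and attB2 sites, the footprints left by recombination into the destination vector. The automated annotation text for that fragment refers to NS2 protease, but this simply reflects the generic polyprotein reference entry it matched; the catalogue identifies the coding region as E1E2. Transcription is driven by the human cytomegalovirus immediate early enhancer and promoter, and an upstream T7 promoter is also present. A V5 epitope tag lies downstream of attB2, followed by the HSV thymidine kinase polyadenylation signal. The record does not state whether the insert is in frame with the tag or ends in its own stop codon.

The plasmid is propagated in E. coli through a high-copy ColE1/pUC-type origin with ampicillin resistance, and it also carries an f1 origin. For selection in mammalian cells, an SV40 early promoter drives a neomycin phosphotransferase gene, terminated by the SV40 poly(A) signal, conferring G418 resistance. The catalogue gives a total size of 9,416 bp, apparently the sum of the empty destination vector and the insert, whereas the sequenced record is 7,236 nt. This difference is consistent with loss of the Gateway cassette on recombination. The associated publication describes an antigenically diverse, representative panel of HCV envelope glycoproteins for vaccine development, so this clone is one member of that panel, used to express E1E2 in mammalian cells.
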