Features (pLannotate 1.2.2; 23 found; start..end, strand, type, name):
      1..380     +  enhancer       CMV enhancer: human cytomegalovirus immediate early enhancer
    381..584     +  promoter       CMV promoter: human cytomegalovirus (CMV) immediate early promoter
    580..613     +  LTR            5' LTR (truncated) (fragment): truncated 5' long terminal repeat (LTR) from HIV-1
    629..647     +  promoter       T7 promoter: promoter for bacteriophage T7 RNA polymerase
    677..701     +  protein_bind   attB1: mutant version of attB; recombination site for the Gateway® BP reaction BP Clonase™
    710..2437    +  CDS            POLG_HCVGL (fragment): Experimental evidence at protein level: Swiss-Prot protein existence level 1. [Protease NS2]: Cysteine protease required for the proteolytic auto-cleavage between the non-structural proteins NS2 and NS3 (By similarity). The N-terminus of NS3 is required for the function of NS2 protease (active region NS2-3) (By similarity). Promotes the initiation of viral particle assembly by mediating the interaction between structural and non-structural proteins (By similarity). From Hepatitis C virus (isolate Glasgow) (HCV).
   2442..2466    -  protein_bind   attB2: mutant version of attB; recombination site for the Gateway® BP reaction BP Clonase™
   2492..2533    +  CDS            V5 tag: epitope tag from simian virus 5
   2617..2665    +  polyA_signal   HSV TK poly(A) signal: herpes simplex virus thymidine kinase polyadenylation signal (Cole and Stacy, 1985)
   2756..2772    -  polyA_signal   bGH poly(A) signal (fragment): bovine growth hormone polyadenylation signal
   2867..3295    +  rep_origin     f1 ori (sequence partly withheld): f1 bacteriophage origin of replication; arrow indicates direction of (+) strand synthesis
   3309..3638    +  promoter       SV40 promoter: SV40 enhancer and early promoter
   3705..4496    +  CDS            neo: KKA2_KLEPN - Also known as kan, nptII. Experimental evidence at protein level: Swiss-Prot protein existence level 1. Resistance to kanamycin, neomycin, paromomycin, ribostamycin, butirosin and gentamicin B. From Klebsiella pneumoniae.
   4522..4680    +  CDS            ble (fragment): BLE_KLEPN - Experimental evidence at protein level: Swiss-Prot protein existence level 1. Binding protein with a strong affinity to the bleomycin family of antibiotics. Binds to CL990; an antimitotic-antibiotic compound. From Klebsiella pneumoniae.
   4675..4796    +  polyA_signal   SV40 poly(A) signal: SV40 polyadenylation signal
   4869..4885    -  protein_bind   lac operator: The lac repressor binds to the lac operator to inhibit transcription in E. coli. This inhibition can be relieved by adding lactose or isopropyl-β-D-thiogalactopyranoside (IPTG). lac repressor encoded by lacI
   4893..4923    -  promoter       lac promoter: promoter for the E. coli lac operon
   4938..4959    -  protein_bind   CAP binding site: CAP binding activates transcription in the presence of cAMP. E. coli catabolite activator protein
   4972..5064    -  CDS            lacI (fragment): lac repressor; lacI; The lac repressor binds to the lac operator to inhibit transcription in E. coli. This inhibition can be relieved by adding lactose or isopropyl-β-D-thiogalactopyranoside (IPTG).
   5247..5835    -  rep_origin     ori: high-copy-number ColE1/pMB1/pBR322/pUC origin of replication
   6006..6866    -  CDS            AmpR: β-lactamase; bla; confers resistance to ampicillin, carbenicillin, and related antibiotics
   6867..6971    -  promoter       AmpR promoter: bla
   7030..7082    -  misc_feature   bom (fragment): basis of mobility region from pBR322
>Addgene plasmid #177693 | 1b58 | addgene full sequence | sequence record 348961 | Addgene NGS Result
GACATTGATTATTGACTAGTTATTAATAGTAATCAATTACGGGGTCATTAGTTCATAGCCCATATATGGA
GTTCCGCGTTACATAACTTACGGTAAATGGCCCGCCTGGCTGACCGCCCAACGACCCCCGCCCATTGACG
TCAATAATGACGTATGTTCCCATAGTAACGCCAATAGGGACTTTCCATTGACGTCAATGGGTGGAGTATT
TACGGTAAACTGCCCACTTGGCAGTACATCAAGTGTATCATATGCCAAGTACGCCCCCTATTGACGTCAA
TGACGGTAAATGGCCCGCCTGGCATTATGCCCAGTACATGACCTTATGGGACTTTCCTACTTGGCAGTAC
ATCTACGTATTAGTCATCGCTATTACCATGGTGATGCGGTTTTGGCAGTACATCAATGGGCGTGGATAGC
GGTTTGACTCACGGGGATTTCCAAGTCTCCACCCCATTGACGTCAATGGGAGTTTGTTTTGGCACCAAAA
TCAACGGGACTTTCCAAAATGTCGTAACAACTCCGCCCCATTGACGCAAATGGGCGGTAGGCGTGTACGG
TGGGAGGTCTATATAAGCAGAGCTCTCTGGCTAACTAGAGAACCCACTGCTTACTGGCTTATCGAAATTA
ATACGACTCACTATAGGGAGACCCAAGCTGGCTAGTTAAGCTATCAACAAGTTTGTACAAAAAAGCAGGC
TTCACCATGGGTTGCTCCTTTTCTATCTTCCTTCTGGCTTTGCTATCCTGTTTAACCATCCCAGCTTCCG
CTTATGAAGTGCGCAACGTGTCCGGAGTGTACCATGTCACGAACGACTGCTCCAACGCAAGCATTGTGTT
TGAGGCAGCGGACATGATCATGCACACCCCCGGGTGCGTGCCCTGCGTTCGGGAGAACAACTCCTCCCGC
TGTTGGGTAGCGCTCACTCCCACGCTAGCGGCCAGGAACGCCAGCGTCCCCACCACGACAATTCGGCGAC
ACGTCGATTTGCTCGTTGGGGCGGCTGCTTTCTGCTCCGCTATGTACGTGGGAGATCTCTGCGGATCTGT
TTTCCTCGTCTCCCAGCTGTTCACCTTCTCGCCTCGCCGGCATGAGACAGTACAGGACTGCAATTGCTCA
ATCTATCCCGGCCACGTGACAGGCCACCGCATGGCTTGGGATATGATGATGAACTGGTCACCTACAGCAG
CCCTAGTGGTATCGCAGTTACTCCGGATCCCACAAGCCGTCGTGGATATGGTGGCGGGGGCCCACTGGGG
AATCCTGGCGGGCCTTGCCTACTATTCCATGGTGGGGAACTGGGCTAAGGTTTTGATTGTGTTACTACTT
TTTACCGGCGTTGACGGGACCACCAATATAATGGGGGGGTCGCAGGCTCGTGATGTTAGCAGGGTCACGT
CCTTCTTTTCACCAGGGGCGTCCCAGAAAATCCAGCTTGTAAACACCAACGGCAGCTGGCACATCAACAG
GACTGCCTTGAACTGCAACGACTCCATCAACACTGGGTTCTTTGCTGCGCTGTTCTACGCACACAAGTTC
AACTCGTCAGGGTGCTCAGAGCGCATGGCCAGCTGCCGCCCCATTGACAAGTTTGCTCAGGGGTGGGGTC
CCATCACTTACGCTGCGCCGCCCAGCTTGGACCAGAGGCCTTATTGTTGGCACTACGCGCCCCAACCGTG
CGGTATTGTACCCGCGGCGCAGGTGTGTGGTCCAGTGTATTGCTTCACCCCAAGCCCTGTCGTGGTGGGG
ACGACTGATCGACTCGGCGTCCCTACGTACAGTTGGGGGGAGAATGAGACGGACGTGCTGCTTCTCAACA
ACACGCGGCCGCCGCAAGGCAACTGGTTCGGCTGTACATGGATGAATAGCACTGGGTTCACCAAGACGTG
TGGGGGCCCCCCGTGTAACATCGGGGGGGTCGGCAATAACACCTTGACATGCCCCACGGACTGTTTCCGG
AAGCACCCCGAGGCCACTTACACCAAATGCGGTTCGGGGCCTTGGTTGACACCTAGATGCCTGGTTCACT
ACCCATACAGGCTCTGGCACTACCCCTGCACTGTCAACTTCACCATCTTCAAGGTTAGGATGTATGTAGG
GGGTGTGGAGCACAGGCTCGAAGCCGCATGCAATTGGACTCGAGGGGAGCGCTGTAACTTGGAGGACAGG
GATAGATCAGAGCTTAGCCCGCTGCTGCTGTCTACAACAGAGTGGCAGATATTGCCCTGTTCCTTCACCA
CCCTACCGGCTCTGTCCACTGGTTTGATCCACCTCCACCGGAACACCGTGGACGTGCAATACCTGTACGG
TATAGGGTCAGCGGTTGTCTCCTTTGCAATCAAATGGGAGTATGTCCTGTTGCTCTTCCTCCTCTTGGCG
GACGCGCGCGTCTGTGCCTGCTTGTGGATGATGCTGCTGATAGCTCAAGCTGAGGCCTAGGACCCAGCTT
TCTTGTACAAAGTGGTTGATCTAGAGGGCCCGCGGTTCGAAGGTAAGCCTATCCCTAACCCTCTCCTCGG
TCTCGATTCTACGCGTACCGGTTAGTAATGAGTTTAAACGGGGGAGGCTAACTGAAACACGGAAGGAGAC
AATACCGGAAGGAACCCGCGCTATGACGGCAATAAAAAGACAGAATAAAACGCACGGGTGTTGGGTCGTT
TGTTCATAAACGCGGGGTTCGGTCCCAGGGCTGGCACTCTGTCGATACCCCACCGAGACCCCATTGGGGC
CAATACGCCCGCGTTTCTTCCTTTTCCCCACCCCACCCCCCAAGTTCGGGTGAAGGCCCAGGGCTCGCAG
CCAACGTCGGGGCGGCAGGCCCTGCCATAGCAGATCTGCGCAGCTGGGGCTCTAGGGGGTATCCCC
[124 nt withheld, positions 2867-2990]
C
[91 nt withheld, positions 2992-3082]
A
[49 nt withheld, positions 3084-3132]
CCTTTGACGTTGGAGTCCACGTTCTTT
[37 nt withheld, positions 3160-3196]
ACCCTATCTCGGTCTATTCTTTTGATTTATAAGGGATTTTGCCGATTTCGGCCTATTGGTTAAAAAATGA
GCTGATTTAACAAAAATTTAACGCGAATTAATTCTGTGGAATGTGTGTCAGTTAGGGTGTGGAAAGTCCC
CAGGCTCCCCAGCAGGCAGAAGTATGCAAAGCATGCATCTCAATTAGTCAGCAACCAGGTGTGGAAAGTC
CCCAGGCTCCCCAGCAGGCAGAAGTATGCAAAGCATGCATCTCAATTAGTCAGCAACCATAGTCCCGCCC
CTAACTCCGCCCATCCCGCCCCTAACTCCGCCCAGTTCCGCCCATTCTCCGCCCCATGGCTGACTAATTT
TTTTTATTTATGCAGAGGCCGAGGCCGCCTCTGCCTCTGAGCTATTCCAGAAGTAGTGAGGAGGCTTTTT
TGGAGGCCTAGGCTTTTGCAAAAAGCTCCCGGGAGCTTGTATATCCATTTTCGGATCTGATCAAGAGACA
GGATGAGGATCGTTTCGCATGATTGAACAAGATGGATTGCACGCAGGTTCTCCGGCCGCTTGGGTGGAGA
GGCTATTCGGCTATGACTGGGCACAACAGACAATCGGCTGCTCTGATGCCGCCGTGTTCCGGCTGTCAGC
GCAGGGGCGCCCGGTTCTTTTTGTCAAGACCGACCTGTCCGGTGCCCTGAATGAACTGCAGGACGAGGCA
GCGCGGCTATCGTGGCTGGCCACGACGGGCGTTCCTTGCGCAGCTGTGCTCGACGTTGTCACTGAAGCGG
GAAGGGACTGGCTGCTATTGGGCGAAGTGCCGGGGCAGGATCTCCTGTCATCTCACCTTGCTCCTGCCGA
GAAAGTATCCATCATGGCTGATGCAATGCGGCGGCTGCATACGCTTGATCCGGCTACCTGCCCATTCGAC
CACCAAGCGAAACATCGCATCGAGCGAGCACGTACTCGGATGGAAGCCGGTCTTGTCGATCAGGATGATC
TGGACGAAGAGCATCAGGGGCTCGCGCCAGCCGAACTGTTCGCCAGGCTCAAGGCGCGCATGCCCGACGG
CGAGGATCTCGTCGTGACCCATGGCGATGCCTGCTTGCCGAATATCATGGTGGAAAATGGCCGCTTTTCT
GGATTCATCGACTGTGGCCGGCTGGGTGTGGCGGACCGCTATCAGGACATAGCGTTGGCTACCCGTGATA
TTGCTGAAGAGCTTGGCGGCGAATGGGCTGACCGCTTCCTCGTGCTTTACGGTATCGCCGCTCCCGATTC
GCAGCGCATCGCCTTCTATCGCCTTCTTGACGAGTTCTTCTGAGCGGGACTCTGGGGTTCGCGAAATGAC
CGACCAAGCGACGCCCAACCTGCCATCACGAGATTTCGATTCCACCGCCGCCTTCTATGAAAGGTTGGGC
TTCGGAATCGTTTTCCGGGACGCCGGCTGGATGATCCTCCAGCGCGGGGATCTCATGCTGGAGTTCTTCG
CCCACCCCAACTTGTTTATTGCAGCTTATAATGGTTACAAATAAAGCAATAGCATCACAAATTTCACAAA
TAAAGCATTTTTTTCACTGCATTCTAGTTGTGGTTTGTCCAAACTCATCAATGTATCTTATCATGTCTGT
ATACCGTCGACCTCTAGCTAGAGCTTGGCGTAATCATGGTCATAGCTGTTTCCTGTGTGAAATTGTTATC
CGCTCACAATTCCACACAACATACGAGCCGGAAGCATAAAGTGTAAAGCCTGGGGTGCCTAATGAGTGAG
CTAACTCACATTAATTGCGTTGCGCTCACTGCCCGCTTTCCAGTCGGGAAACCTGTCGTGCCAGCTGCAT
TAATGAATCGGCCAACGCGCGGGGAGAGGCGGTTTGCGTATTGGGCGCTCTTCCGCTTCCTCGCTCACTG
ACTCGCTGCGCTCGGTCGTTCGGCTGCGGCGAGCGGTATCAGCTCACTCAAAGGCGGTAATACGGTTATC
CACAGAATCAGGGGATAACGCAGGAAAGAACATGTGAGCAAAAGGCCAGCAAAAGGCCAGGAACCGTAAA
AAGGCCGCGTTGCTGGCGTTTTTCCATAGGCTCCGCCCCCCTGACGAGCATCACAAAAATCGACGCTCAA
GTCAGAGGTGGCGAAACCCGACAGGACTATAAAGATACCAGGCGTTTCCCCCTGGAAGCTCCCTCGTGCG
CTCTCCTGTTCCGACCCTGCCGCTTACCGGATACCTGTCCGCCTTTCTCCCTTCGGGAAGCGTGGCGCTT
TCTCATAGCTCACGCTGTAGGTATCTCAGTTCGGTGTAGGTCGTTCGCTCCAAGCTGGGCTGTGTGCACG
AACCCCCCGTTCAGCCCGACCGCTGCGCCTTATCCGGTAACTATCGTCTTGAGTCCAACCCGGTAAGACA
CGACTTATCGCCACTGGCAGCAGCCACTGGTAACAGGATTAGCAGAGCGAGGTATGTAGGCGGTGCTACA
GAGTTCTTGAAGTGGTGGCCTAACTACGGCTACACTAGAAGAACAGTATTTGGTATCTGCGCTCTGCTGA
AGCCAGTTACCTTCGGAAAAAGAGTTGGTAGCTCTTGATCCGGCAAACAAACCACCGCTGGTAGCGGTGG
TTTTTTTGTTTGCAAGCAGCAGATTACGCGCAGAAAAAAAGGATCTCAAGAAGATCCTTTGATCTTTTCT
ACGGGGTCTGACGCTCAGTGGAACGAAAACTCACGTTAAGGGATTTTGGTCATGAGATTATCAAAAAGGA
TCTTCACCTAGATCCTTTTAAATTAAAAATGAAGTTTTAAATCAATCTAAAGTATATATGAGTAAACTTG
GTCTGACAGTTACCAATGCTTAATCAGTGAGGCACCTATCTCAGCGATCTGTCTATTTCGTTCATCCATA
GTTGCCTGACTCCCCGTCGTGTAGATAACTACGATACGGGAGGGCTTACCATCTGGCCCCAGTGCTGCAA
TGATACCGCGAGACCCACGCTCACCGGCTCCAGATTTATCAGCAATAAACCAGCCAGCCGGAAGGGCCGA
GCGCAGAAGTGGTCCTGCAACTTTATCCGCCTCCATCCAGTCTATTAATTGTTGCCGGGAAGCTAGAGTA
AGTAGTTCGCCAGTTAATAGTTTGCGCAACGTTGTTGCCATTGCTACAGGCATCGTGGTGTCACGCTCGT
CGTTTGGTATGGCTTCATTCAGCTCCGGTTCCCAACGATCAAGGCGAGTTACATGATCCCCCATGTTGTG
CAAAAAAGCGGTTAGCTCCTTCGGTCCTCCGATCGTTGTCAGAAGTAAGTTGGCCGCAGTGTTATCACTC
ATGGTTATGGCAGCACTGCATAATTCTCTTACTGTCATGCCATCCGTAAGATGCTTTTCTGTGACTGGTG
AGTACTCAACCAAGTCATTCTGAGAATAGTGTATGCGGCGACCGAGTTGCTCTTGCCCGGCGTCAATACG
GGATAATACCGCGCCACATAGCAGAACTTTAAAAGTGCTCATCATTGGAAAACGTTCTTCGGGGCGAAAA
CTCTCAAGGATCTTACCGCTGTTGAGATCCAGTTCGATGTAACCCACTCGTGCACCCAACTGATCTTCAG
CATCTTTTACTTTCACCAGCGTTTCTGGGTGAGCAAAAACAGGAAGGCAAAATGCCGCAAAAAAGGGAAT
AAGGGCGACACGGAAATGTTGAATACTCATACTCTTCCTTTTTCAATATTATTGAAGCATTTATCAGGGT
TATTGTCTCATGAGCGGATACATATTTGAATGTATTTAGAAAAATAAACAAATAGGGGTTCCGCGCACAT
TTCCCCGAAAAGTGCCACCTGACGTCGACGGATCGGGAGATCTCCCGATCCCCTATGGTGCACTCTCAGT
ACAATCTGCTCTGATGCCGCATAGTTAAGCCAGTATCTGCTCCCTGCTTGTGTGTTGGAGGTCGCTGAGT
AGTGCGCGAGCAAAATTTAAGCTACAACAAGGCAAGGCTTGACCGACAATTGCATGAAGAATCTGCTTAG
GGTTAGGCGTTTTGCGCTGCTTCGCGATGTACGGGCCAGATATACGCGTT
