>Addgene plasmid #177693 | 1b58 | depositor partial sequence | sequence record 344773 | 1b58 sequence 1705 bps
TCTGGCTTTGCTATCCTGTTTAACCATCCCAGCTTCCGCTTATGAAGTGCGCAACGTGTCCGGAGTGTAC
CATGTCACGAACGACTGCTCCAACGCAAGCATTGTGTTTGAGGCAGCGGACATGATCATGCACACCCCCG
GGTGCGTGCCCTGCGTTCGGGAGAACAACTCCTCCCGCTGTTGGGTAGCGCTCACTCCCACGCTAGCGGC
CAGGAACGCCAGCGTCCCCACCACGACAATTCGGCGACACGTCGATTTGCTCGTTGGGGCGGCTGCTTTC
TGCTCCGCTATGTACGTGGGAGATCTCTGCGGATCTGTTTTCCTCGTCTCCCAGCTGTTCACCTTCTCGC
CTCGCCGGCATGAGACAGTACAGGACTGCAATTGCTCAATCTATCCCGGCCACGTGACAGGCCACCGCAT
GGCTTGGGATATGATGATGAACTGGTCACCTACAGCAGCCCTAGTGGTATCGCAGTTACTCCGGATCCCA
CAAGCCGTCGTGGATATGGTGGCGGGGGCCCACTGGGGAATCCTGGCGGGCCTTGCCTACTATTCCATGG
TGGGGAACTGGGCTAAGGTTTTGATTGTGTTACTACTTTTTACCGGCGTTGACGGGACCACCAATATAAT
GGGGGGGTCGCAGGCTCGTGATGTTAGCAGGGTCACGTCCTTCTTTTCACCAGGGGCGTCCCAGAAAATC
CAGCTTGTAAACACCAACGGCAGCTGGCACATCAACAGGACTGCCTTGAACTGCAACGACTCCATCAACA
CTGGGTTCTTTGCTGCGCTGTTCTACGCACACAAGTTCAACTCGTCAGGGTGCTCAGAGCGCATGGCCAG
CTGCCGCCCCATTGACAAGTTTGCTCAGGGGTGGGGTCCCATCACTTACGCTGCGCCGCCCAGCTTGGAC
CAGAGGCCTTATTGTTGGCACTACGCGCCCCAACCGTGCGGTATTGTACCCGCGGCGCAGGTGTGTGGTC
CAGTGTATTGCTTCACCCCAAGCCCTGTCGTGGTGGGGACGACTGATCGACTCGGCGTCCCTACGTACAG
TTGGGGGGAGAATGAGACGGACGTGCTGCTTCTCAACAACACGCGGCCGCCGCAAGGCAACTGGTTCGGC
TGTACATGGATGAATAGCACTGGGTTCACCAAGACGTGTGGGGGCCCCCCGTGTAACATCGGGGGGGTCG
GCAATAACACCTTGACATGCCCCACGGACTGTTTCCGGAAGCACCCCGAGGCCACTTACACCAAATGCGG
TTCGGGGCCTTGGTTGACACCTAGATGCCTGGTTCACTACCCATACAGGCTCTGGCACTACCCCTGCACT
GTCAACTTCACCATCTTCAAGGTTAGGATGTATGTAGGGGGTGTGGAGCACAGGCTCGAAGCCGCATGCA
ATTGGACTCGAGGGGAGCGCTGTAACTTGGAGGACAGGGATAGATCAGAGCTTAGCCCGCTGCTGCTGTC
TACAACAGAGTGGCAGATATTGCCCTGTTCCTTCACCACCCTACCGGCTCTGTCCACTGGTTTGATCCAC
CTCCACCGGAACACCGTGGACGTGCAATACCTGTACGGTATAGGGTCAGCGGTTGTCTCCTTTGCAATCA
AATGGGAGTATGTCCTGTTGCTCTTCCTCCTCTTGGCGGACGCGCGCGTCTGTGCCTGCTTGTGGATGAT
GCTGCTGATAGCTCAAGCTGAGGCC
